Addgene plasmid #109907: pHH0103_ESR2_Hormone-recep
Purpose: Protein expression and purification of ESR2_Hormone-recep
Depositing lab: Sachdev Sidhu. Depositing organization: University of Toronto. Publication: Large-scale survey and database of high affinity ligands for peptide recognition modules. Teyra J, Kelil A, Jain S, Helmy M, Jajodia R, Hooda Y, Gu J, D'Cruz AA, Nicholson SE, Min J, Sudol M, Kim PM, Bader GD, Sidhu SS. Mol Syst Biol. 2020 Dec;16(12):e9310. doi: 10.15252/msb.20199310. PubMed 33438817.
Backbone
  Vector backbone: pHH0103
  Vector type: Bacterial Expression
Growth in bacteria
  Bacterial resistance: Ampicillin, 100 μg/mL
  Growth temperature: 37°C
  Growth strain: DH5alpha
  Copy number: Low Copy
Gene/Insert
  Gene/Insert name: ESR2_Hormone-recep
  Species: H. sapiens (human)
  Entrez Gene: ESR2 (a.k.a. ER-BETA, ESR-BETA, ESRB, ESTRB, Erb, NR3A2, ODG8)
  Cloning method: Restriction Enzyme; 5′ cloning site Sfi1 (unknown if destroyed); 3′ cloning site Not1 (unknown if destroyed)
Terms and licenses: Academic/Nonprofit Terms; Industry Terms: Not Available to Industry
How to cite: pHH0103_ESR2_Hormone-recep was a gift from Sachdev Sidhu (Addgene plasmid # 109907 ; http://n2t.net/addgene:109907 ; RRID:Addgene_109907)
