[The description below was written by a language model from this plasmid's Addgene catalogue record and the feature table of its GenBank file.]
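Description:
pHH0103_ESR2_Hormone-recep is a 7,440 bp circular bacterial expression plasmid built on the pHH0103 backbone for producing and purifying a domain of human estrogen receptor beta (ESR2) in E. coli. The insert name points to the hormone-receptor (ligand-binding) domain of ESR2. It was cloned by restriction enzymes between SfiI and NotI sites, but the insert itself is not annotated in the feature table. It presumably occupies the unannotated stretch between the thrombin site and the fd terminator.

Expression is driven by the strong hybrid tac promoter, which is followed by a lac operator. The plasmid also carries lacI under the lacIq promoter, so abundant repressor keeps transcription off until it is induced with IPTG. The annotated reading frame begins with a 6xHis tag and Schistosoma japonicum glutathione S-transferase, followed by an HRV 3C (PreScission) site and a thrombin site. The ESR2 domain should therefore be made as an N-terminal His-GST fusion that can be captured on nickel or glutathione resin, and the tags can be removed with either protease if desired. A bacteriophage fd terminator lies downstream of the cassette.

The plasmid replicates from a ColE1/pMB1-type origin with the adjacent pBR322 bom region. The feature note calls this origin high copy, whereas the catalogue lists the plasmid as low copy. Selection is by ampicillin resistance (beta-lactamase), and an f1 origin allows single-stranded DNA production. About 1.6 kb between the fd terminator and the f1 origin carries no annotation. The construct belongs to a collection of peptide-recognition modules expressed as purified domains for a large-scale survey of high-affinity peptide ligands.
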