LOCUS       Exported 7440 bp ds-DNA circular SYN 13-MAY-2021
DEFINITION  Protein expression and purification of ESR2_Hormone-recep.
ACCESSION   .
VERSION     .
KEYWORDS    pHH0103_ESR2_Hormone-recep
SOURCE      synthetic DNA construct
  ORGANISM  synthetic DNA construct
REFERENCE   1 (bases 1 to 7440)
  TITLE     Sidhu Lab peptide-recognition modules (PRMs)
REFERENCE   2 (bases 1 to 7440)
  AUTHORS   .
  TITLE     Direct Submission
  JOURNAL   Exported May 13, 2021 from SnapGene Server 1.1.58
            http://www.snapgene.com
FEATURES             Location/Qualifiers
     source          1..7440
                     /organism="synthetic DNA construct"
                     /mol_type="other DNA"
     promoter        1..29
                     /label=tac promoter
                     /note="strong E. coli promoter; hybrid between the trp and
                     lac UV5 promoters"
     protein_bind    37..53
                     /label=lac operator
                     /bound_moiety="lac repressor encoded by lacI"
                     /note="The lac repressor binds to the lac operator to
                     inhibit transcription in E. coli. This inhibition can be
                     relieved by adding lactose or
                     isopropyl-beta-D-thiogalactopyranoside (IPTG)."
     primer_bind     42..64
                     /label=M13/pUC Reverse
                     /note="In lacZ gene"
     CDS             138..155
                     /codon_start=1
                     /product="6xHis affinity tag"
                     /label=6xHis
                     /translation="HHHHHH"
     CDS             171..824
                     /codon_start=1
                     /product="glutathione S-transferase from Schistosoma
                     japonicum"
                     /label=GST
                     /translation="MSPILGYWKIKGLVQPTRLLLEYLEEKYEEHLYERDEGDKWRNKK
                     FELGLEFPNLPYYIDGDVKLTQSMAIIRYIADKHNMLGGCPKERAEISMLEGAVLDIRY
                     GVSRIAYSKDFETLKVDFLSKLPEMLKMFEDRLCHKTYLNGDHVTHPDFMLYDALDVVL
                     YMDPMCLDAFPKLVCFKKRIEAIPQIDKYLKSSKYIAWPLQGWQATFGGGDHPPK"
     primer_bind     782..804
                     /label=pGEX 5'
                     /note="pGEX vectors, Glutathione-S-transferase, forward
                     primer"
     CDS             831..854
                     /codon_start=1
                     /product="recognition and cleavage site for human
                     rhinovirus 3C and PreScission proteases"
                     /label=HRV 3C site
                     /translation="LEVLFQGP"
     CDS             867..884
                     /codon_start=1
                     /product="thrombin recognition and cleavage site"
                     /label=thrombin site
                     /translation="LVPRGS"
     terminator      1635..1682
                     /label=fd terminator
                     /note="central terminator from bacteriophage fd (Otsuka and
                     Kunisawa, 1982)"
     rep_origin      complement(3275..3730)
                     /direction=LEFT
                     /label=f1 ori
                     /note="f1 bacteriophage origin of replication; arrow
                     indicates direction of (+) strand synthesis"
     primer_bind     complement(3412..3433)
                     /label=F1ori-F
                     /note="F1 origin, forward primer"
     primer_bind     3624..3643
                     /label=F1ori-R
                     /note="F1 origin, reverse primer"
     primer_bind     complement(3772..3794)
                     /label=pGEX 3'
                     /note="pGEX vectors, reverse primer"
     misc_feature    3880..4020
                     /label=bom
                     /note="basis of mobility region from pBR322"
     primer_bind     3935..3954
                     /label=pRS-marker
                     /note="pRS vectors, use to sequence yeast selectable
                     marker"
     primer_bind     complement(4035..4052)
                     /label=L4440
                     /note="L4440 vector, forward primer"
     rep_origin      complement(4206..4793)
                     /direction=LEFT
                     /label=ori
                     /note="high-copy-number ColE1/pMB1/pBR322/pUC origin of
                     replication"
     CDS             complement(4964..5824)
                     /codon_start=1
                     /gene="bla"
                     /product="beta-lactamase"
                     /label=AmpR
                     /note="confers resistance to ampicillin, carbenicillin, and
                     related antibiotics"
                     /translation="MSIQHFRVALIPFFAAFCLPVFAHPETLVKVKDAEDQLGARVGYI
                     ELDLNSGKILESFRPEERFPMMSTFKVLLCGAVLSRVDAGQEQLGRRIHYSQNDLVEYS
                     PVTEKHLTDGMTVRELCSAAITMSDNTAANLLLTTIGGPKELTAFLHNMGDHVTRLDRW
                     EPELNEAIPNDERDTTMPAAMATTLRKLLTGELLTLASRQQLIDWMEADKVAGPLLRSA
                     LPAGWFIADKSGAGERGSRGIIAALGPDGKPSRIVVIYTTGSQATMDERNRQIAEIGAS
                     LIKHW"
     primer_bind     5587..5606
                     /label=Amp-R
                     /note="Ampicillin resistance gene, reverse primer"
     promoter        complement(5825..5929)
                     /gene="bla"
                     /label=AmpR promoter
     primer_bind     5997..6015
                     /label=pBRforEco
                     /note="pBR322 vectors, upsteam of EcoRI site, forward
                     primer"
     promoter        6038..6115
                     /gene="lacI (mutant)"
                     /label=lacIq promoter
                     /note="In the lacIq allele, a single base change in the
                     promoter boosts expression of the lacI gene about 10-fold."
     CDS             6116..7198
                     /codon_start=1
                     /gene="lacI"
                     /product="lac repressor"
                     /label=lacI
                     /note="The lac repressor binds to the lac operator to
                     inhibit transcription in E. coli. This inhibition can be
                     relieved by adding lactose or
                     isopropyl-beta-D-thiogalactopyranoside (IPTG)."
                     /translation="MKPVTLYDVAEYAGVSYQTVSRVVNQASHVSAKTREKVEAAMAEL
                     NYIPNRVAQQLAGKQSLLIGVATSSLALHAPSQIVAAIKSRADQLGASVVVSMVERSGV
                     EACKAAVHNLLAQRVSGLIINYPLDDQDAIAVEAACTNVPALFLDVSDQTPINSIIFSH
                     EDGTRLGVEHLVALGHQQIALLAGPLSSVSARLRLAGWHKYLTRNQIQPIAEREGDWSA
                     MSGFQQTMQMLNEGIVPTAMLVANDQMALGAMRAITESGLRVGADISVVGYDDTEDSSC
                     YIPPLTTIKQDFRLLGQTSVDRLLQLSQGQAVKGNQLLPVSLVKRKTTLAPNTQTASPR
                     ALADSLMQLARQVSRLESGQ"
     primer_bind     complement(6135..6154)
                     /label=LacI-R
                     /note="LacI, reverse primer"
ORIGIN
        1 ttgacaatta atcatcggct cgtataatgt gtggaattgt gagcggataa caatttcaca
       61 caggaaacag ccagtccgtt taggtgtttt cacgagcact tcaccaacaa ggaccataga
      121 ttatgaaaat cgaagaacac catcaccatc accattccag cggtaagctt atgtccccta
      181 tactaggtta ttggaaaatt aagggccttg tgcaacccac tcgacttctt ttggaatatc
      241 ttgaagaaaa atatgaagag catttgtatg agcgcgatga aggtgataaa tggcgaaaca
      301 aaaagtttga attgggtttg gagtttccca atcttcctta ttatattgat ggtgatgtta
      361 aattaacaca gtctatggcc atcatacgtt atatagctga caagcacaac atgttgggtg
      421 gttgtccaaa agagcgtgca gagatttcaa tgcttgaagg agcggttttg gatattagat
      481 acggtgtttc gagaattgca tatagtaaag actttgaaac tctcaaagtt gattttctta
      541 gcaagctacc tgaaatgctg aaaatgttcg aagatcgttt atgtcataaa acatatttaa
      601 atggtgatca tgtaacccat cctgacttca tgttgtatga cgctcttgat gttgttttat
      661 acatggaccc aatgtgcctg gatgcgttcc caaaattagt ttgttttaaa aaacgtattg
      721 aagctatccc acaaattgat aagtacttga aatccagcaa gtatatagca tggcctttgc
      781 agggctggca agccacgttt ggtggtggcg accatcctcc aaaatcggat ctggaagttc
      841 tgttccaggg gcccctgtcc agcggtctgg ttccgcgtgg ttccggtacc gcggcccagc
      901 cggccctgtc cccggaacaa ctggtgctga ccctgctgga agctgaaccg ccgcatgtcc
      961 tgattagccg cccgtctgcc ccgtttaccg aagcgagcat gatgatgtct ctgaccaaac
     1021 tggccgataa ggaactggtg catatgattt catgggcgaa aaagatcccg ggctttgttg
     1081 aactgagcct gttcgaccaa gtccgtctgc tggaatcttg ctggatggaa gttctgatga
     1141 tgggcctgat gtggcgctcc attgatcacc cgggtaaact gatctttgcc ccggacctgg
     1201 tgctggatcg tgacgagggc aagtgcgttg aaggtattct ggaaatcttt gatatgctgc
     1261 tggcaaccac gagccgtttc cgcgaactga aactgcaaca taaggaatat ctgtgtgtta
     1321 aagctatgat tctgctgaac agctctatgt acccgctggt caccgcaacg caggatgcag
     1381 acagttcccg caaactggcg cacctgctga atgcagtgac ggatgctctg gtctgggtga
     1441 ttgccaaatc aggcatctca tcgcagcaac agtcgatgcg tctggcaaac ctgctgatgc
     1501 tgctgagtca tgttcgccac gcttccaata agggtatgga acatctgctg aacatgaagt
     1561 gtaagaatgt ggttccggtc tatgacctgc tgctggaaat gctgaacgcg cacgtgctgg
     1621 cggccgcata nnnnnnnnnn nnnnnnnnnn nnnnnnnnnn nnnnnnnnnn nnnnnnnnnn
     1681 nnnnnnnnnn nnnnnnnnnn nnnnnnnnnn nnnnnnnnnn nnnnnnnnnn nnnnnnnnnn
     1741 nnnnnnnnnn nnnnnnnnnn nnnnnnnnnn nncnnnnnnn nnnnnnnnnn nnnnnnnnnn
     1801 nnnnnnnnnn nnnnnnnnnn nnnnnnnnnn nnnnnnnnnn nnnnnnnnnn nnnnnnnnnn
     1861 nnnnnnnnnn nagtttgtac tggtgacgaa actcagtgtc tagctagagt ggcnnnnnnn
     1921 nnnnnnnnnn nnnnnnnnnn nnnnnnnnnn nnnnnnnnnn nnnnnnnnnn nnnnnnnnnn
     1981 nnnnnnnnnn nnnnnnnnnn nnnnnnnnnn nnnnnnnnnn nnnnnnnnnn nnnnnnnnnn
     2041 nnnnnnnnnn nnnnnnnnnn nntggtttca ttggtgacgt ttccggcctt gctaatggta
     2101 atggtnnnnn nnnnnnnnnn nnnnnnnnnn nnnnnnnnnn nnnnnnnnnn nnnnnnnnnn
     2161 nnnnnnnacc tttaatgaat aatttccgtc aatatttacc ttccctccct caatcggttg
     2221 aatgtcgccc ttttgtcttt ggcgctggta aaccatatga annnnnnnnn nnnnnnnnnn
     2281 nnnnnnnnnn nnnnnnnnnn nnnnnnnnnn nnnnnnnnnn nnnnnnnnnn nnnnnnnnnn
     2341 nnnnnnntnn nnnnnnnnnn nnnnnnnnnn nnnnnnnnnn nnnnnnnnnn nnnnnnnnnn
     2401 nnctagcgcc gccctatacc ttgtctgcct ccccgcgttg cgtcgcggtg catggagccg
     2461 ggccacctcg acctgaatgg aagccggcgg cacctcgcta acggattcac cactccaaga
     2521 attggagcca atcaattctt gcggagaact gtgaatgcgc aaaccaaccc ttggcagaac
     2581 atatccatcg cgtccgccat ctccagcagc cgcacgcggc gcatctcggg cagcgttggg
     2641 tcctggccac gggtgcgcat gatcgtgctc ctgtcgttga ggacccggct aggctggcgg
     2701 ggttgcctta ctggttagca gaatgaatca ccgatacgcg agcgaacgtg aagcgactgc
     2761 tgctgcaaaa cgtctgcgac ctgagcaaca acatgaatgg tcttcggttt ccgtgtttcg
     2821 taaagtctgg aaacgcggaa gtcagcgccc tgcaccatta tgttccggat ctgcatcgca
     2881 ggatgctgct ggctaccctg tggaacacct acatctgtat taacgaagcg ctggcattga
     2941 ccctgagtga tttttctctg gtcccgccgc atccataccg ccagttgttt accctcacaa
     3001 cgttccagta accgggcatg ttcatcatca gtaacccgta tcgtgagcat cctctctcgt
     3061 ttcatcggta tcattacccc catgaacaga aatccccctt acacggaggc atcagtgacc
     3121 aaacaggaaa aaaccgccct taacatggcc cgctttatca gaagccagac attaacgctt
     3181 ctggagaaac tcaacgagct ggacgcggat gaacaggcag acatctgtga atcgcttcac
     3241 gaccacgctg atgagcttta ccgcaggatc cgcgaaattg taagcgttaa tattttgtta
     3301 aaattcgcgt taaatttttg ttaaatcagc tcatttttta accaataggc cgaaatcggc
     3361 aaaatccctt ataaatcaaa agaatagacc gagatagggt tgagtgttgt tccagtttgg
     3421 aacaagagtc cactattaaa gaacgtggac tccaacgtca aaggnnnnnn nnnnnnnnnn
     3481 nnnnnnnnnn nnnnnnnnnn nnnnnnnnnn nnntnnnnnn nnnnnnnnnn nnnnnnnnnn
     3541 nnnnnnnnnn nnnnnnnnnn nnnnnnnnnn nnnnnnnnnn nnnnnnnnnn nnnnnnnnnn
     3601 nnnnngnnnn nnnnnnnnnn nnnnnnnnnn nnnnnnnnnn nnnnnnnnnn nnnnnnnnnn
     3661 nnnnnnnnnn nnnnnnnnnn nnnnnnnnnn nnnnnnnnnn nnnnnnnnnn nnnnnnnnnn
     3721 nnnnnnnnnn cgcggatcct gcctcgcgcg tttcggtgat gacggtgaaa acctctgaca
     3781 catgcagctc ccggagacgg tcacagcttg tctgtaagcg gatgccggga gcagacaagc
     3841 ccgtcagggc gcgtcagcgg gtgttggcgg gtgtcggggc gcagccatga cccagtcacg
     3901 tagcgatagc ggagtgtata ctggcttaac tatgcggcat cagagcagat tgtactgaga
     3961 gtgcaccata tgcggtgtga aataccgcac agatgcgtaa ggagaaaata ccgcatcagg
     4021 cgctcttccg cttcctcgct cactgactcg ctgcgctcgg tcgttcggct gcggcgagcg
     4081 gtatcagctc actcaaaggc ggtaatacgg ttatccacag aatcagggga taacgcagga
     4141 aagaacatgt gagcaaaagg ccagcaaaag gccaggaacc gtaaaaaggc cgcgttgctg
     4201 gcgtttttcc ataggctccg cccccctgac gagcatcaca aaaatcgacg ctcaagtcag
     4261 aggtggcgaa acccgacagg actataaaga taccagggtt tccccctgga agctccctcg
     4321 tgcgctctcc tgttccgacc ctgccgctta ccggatacct gtccgccttt ctcccttcgg
     4381 gaagcgtggc gctttctcat agctcacgct gtaggtatct cagttcggtg taggtcgttc
     4441 gctccaagct gggctgtgtg cacgaacccc ccgttcagcc cgaccgctgc gccttatccg
     4501 gtaactatcg tcttgagtcc aacccggtaa gacacgactt atcgccactg gcagcagcca
     4561 ctggtaacag gattagcaga gcgaggtatg taggcggtgc tacagagttc ttgaagtggt
     4621 ggcctaacta cggctacact agaaggacag tatttggtat ctgcgctctg ctgaagccag
     4681 ttaccttcgg aaaaagagtt ggtagctctt gatccggcaa acaaaccacc gctggtagcg
     4741 gtggtttttt tgtttgcaag cagcagatta cgcgcagaaa aaaaggatct caagaagatc
     4801 ctttgatctt ttctacgggg tctgacgctc agtggaacga aaactcacgt taagggattt
     4861 tggtcatgag attatcaaaa aggatcttca cctagatcct tttaaattaa aaatgaagtt
     4921 ttaaatcaat ctaaagtata tatgagtaaa cttggtctga cagttaccaa tgcttaatca
     4981 gtgaggcacc tatctcagcg atctgtctat ttcgttcatc catagttgcc tgactccccg
     5041 tcgtgtagat aactacgata cgggagggct taccatctgg ccccagtgct gcaatgatac
     5101 cgcgagaccc acgctcaccg gctccagatt tatcagcaat aaaccagcca gccggaaggg
     5161 ccgagcgcag aagtggtcct gcaactttat ccgcctccat ccagtctatt aattgttgcc
     5221 gggaagctag agtaagtagt tcgccagtta atagtttgcg caacgttgtt gccattgctg
     5281 caggcatcgt ggtgtcacgc tcgtcgtttg gtatggcttc attcagctcc ggttcccaac
     5341 gatcaaggcg agttacatga tcccccatgt tgtgcaaaaa agcggttagc tccttcggtc
     5401 ctccgatcgt tgtcagaagt aagttggccg cagtgttatc actcatggtt atggcagcac
     5461 tgcataattc tcttactgtc atgccatccg taagatgctt ttctgtgact ggtgagtact
     5521 caaccaagtc attctgagaa tagtgtatgc ggcgaccgag ttgctcttgc ccggcgtcaa
     5581 cacgggataa taccgcgcca catagcagaa ctttaaaagt gctcatcatt ggaaaacgtt
     5641 cttcggggcg aaaactctca aggatcttac cgctgttgag atccagttcg atgtaaccca
     5701 ctcgtgcacc caactgatct tcagcatctt ttactttcac cagcgtttct gggtgagcaa
     5761 aaacaggaag gcaaaatgcc gcaaaaaagg gaataagggc gacacggaaa tgttgaatac
     5821 tcatactctt cctttttcaa tattattgaa gcatttatca gggttattgt ctcatgagcg
     5881 gatacatatt tgaatgtatt tagaaaaata aacaaatagg ggttccgcgc acatttcccc
     5941 gaaaagtgcc acctgacgtc taagaaacca ttattatcat gacattaacc tataaaaata
     6001 ggcgtatcac gaggcccttt cgtcttcaag aattcccgac accatcgaat ggtgcaaaac
     6061 ctttcgcggt atggcatgat agcgcccgga agagagtcaa ttcagggtgg tgaatgtgaa
     6121 accagtaacg ttatacgatg tcgcagagta tgccggtgtc tcttatcaga ccgtttcccg
     6181 cgtggtgaac caggccagcc acgtttctgc gaaaacgcgg gaaaaagtgg aagcggcgat
     6241 ggcggagctg aattacattc ccaaccgcgt ggcacaacaa ctggcgggca aacagtcgtt
     6301 gctgattggc gttgccacct ccagtctggc cctgcacgcg ccgtcgcaaa ttgtcgcggc
     6361 gattaaatct cgcgccgatc aactgggtgc cagcgtggtg gtgtcgatgg tagaacgaag
     6421 cggcgtcgaa gcctgtaaag cggcggtgca caatcttctc gcgcaacgcg tcagtgggct
     6481 gatcattaac tatccgctgg atgaccagga tgccattgct gtggaagctg cctgcactaa
     6541 tgttccggcg ttatttcttg atgtctctga ccagacaccc atcaacagta ttattttctc
     6601 ccatgaagac ggtacgcgac tgggcgtgga gcatctggtc gcattgggtc accagcaaat
     6661 cgcgctgtta gcgggcccat taagttctgt ctcggcgcgt ctgcgtctgg ctggctggca
     6721 taaatatctc actcgcaatc aaattcagcc gatagcggaa cgggaaggcg actggagtgc
     6781 catgtccggt tttcaacaaa ccatgcaaat gctgaatgag ggcatcgttc ccactgcgat
     6841 gctggttgcc aacgatcaga tggcgctggg cgcaatgcgc gccattaccg agtccgggct
     6901 gcgcgttggt gcggatatct cggtagtggg atacgacgat accgaagaca gctcatgtta
     6961 tatcccgccg ttaaccacca tcaaacagga ttttcgcctg ctggggcaaa ccagcgtgga
     7021 ccgcttgctg caactctctc agggccaggc ggtgaagggc aatcagctgt tgcccgtctc
     7081 actggtgaaa agaaaaacca ccctggcgcc caatacgcaa accgcctctc cccgcgcgtt
     7141 ggccgattca ttaatgcagc tggcacgaca ggtttcccga ctggaaagcg ggcagtgagc
     7201 gcaacgcaat taatgtaagt tagctcactc attaggcaca attctcatgt ttgacagctt
     7261 atcatcgact gcacggtgca ccaatgcttc tggcgtcagg cagccatcgg aagctgtggt
     7321 atggctgtgc aggtcgtaaa tcactgcata attcgtgtcg ctcaaggcgc actcccgttc
     7381 tggataatgt tttttgcgcc gacatcataa cggttctggc aaatattctg aaatgagctg
//
