>Addgene plasmid #109907 | pHH0103_ESR2_Hormone-recep | depositor partial sequence | sequence record 206859 | pHH0103_ESR2_Hormone-recep sequence 735 bps
GGCCCAGCCGGCCCTGTCCCCGGAACAACTGGTGCTGACCCTGCTGGAAGCTGAACCGCCGCATGTCCTG
ATTAGCCGCCCGTCTGCCCCGTTTACCGAAGCGAGCATGATGATGTCTCTGACCAAACTGGCCGATAAGG
AACTGGTGCATATGATTTCATGGGCGAAAAAGATCCCGGGCTTTGTTGAACTGAGCCTGTTCGACCAAGT
CCGTCTGCTGGAATCTTGCTGGATGGAAGTTCTGATGATGGGCCTGATGTGGCGCTCCATTGATCACCCG
GGTAAACTGATCTTTGCCCCGGACCTGGTGCTGGATCGTGACGAGGGCAAGTGCGTTGAAGGTATTCTGG
AAATCTTTGATATGCTGCTGGCAACCACGAGCCGTTTCCGCGAACTGAAACTGCAACATAAGGAATATCT
GTGTGTTAAAGCTATGATTCTGCTGAACAGCTCTATGTACCCGCTGGTCACCGCAACGCAGGATGCAGAC
AGTTCCCGCAAACTGGCGCACCTGCTGAATGCAGTGACGGATGCTCTGGTCTGGGTGATTGCCAAATCAG
GCATCTCATCGCAGCAACAGTCGATGCGTCTGGCAAACCTGCTGATGCTGCTGAGTCATGTTCGCCACGC
TTCCAATAAGGGTATGGAACATCTGCTGAACATGAAGTGTAAGAATGTGGTTCCGGTCTATGACCTGCTG
CTGGAAATGCTGAACGCGCACGTGCTGGCGGCCGC
